LOCUS       Exported 12257 bp ds-DNA circular SYN 13-MAY-2021
DEFINITION  Lentiviral expression of ERBB2 R868W.
ACCESSION   .
VERSION     .
KEYWORDS    pHAGE-ERBB2-R868W
SOURCE      synthetic DNA construct
  ORGANISM  synthetic DNA construct
REFERENCE   1 (bases 1 to 12257)
  AUTHORS   Ng PK, Li J, Jeong KJ, Shao S, Chen H, Tsang YH, Sengupta S, Wang Z,
            Bhavana VH, Tran R, Soewito S, Minussi DC, Moreno D, Kong K,
            Dogruluk T, Lu H, Gao J, Tokheim C, Zhou DC, Johnson AM, Zeng J, Ip
            CKM, Ju Z, Wester M, Yu S, Li Y, Vellano CP, Schultz N, Karchin R,
            Ding L, Lu Y, Cheung LWT, Chen K, Shaw KR, Meric-Bernstam F, Scott
            KL, Yi S, Sahni N, Liang H, Mills GB
  TITLE     Systematic Functional Annotation of Somatic Mutations in Cancer.
  JOURNAL   Cancer Cell. 2018 Mar 12;33(3):450-462.e10. doi:
            10.1016/j.ccell.2018.01.021.
  PUBMED    29533785
REFERENCE   2 (bases 1 to 12257)
  AUTHORS   .
  TITLE     Direct Submission
  JOURNAL   Exported May 13, 2021 from SnapGene Server 1.1.58
            http://www.snapgene.com
FEATURES             Location/Qualifiers
     source          1..12257
                     /organism="synthetic DNA construct"
                     /mol_type="other DNA"
     LTR             1..634
                     /label=3' LTR
                     /note="3' long terminal repeat (LTR) from HIV-1"
     misc_feature    681..806
                     /label=HIV-1 Psi
                     /note="packaging signal of human immunodeficiency virus
                     type 1"
     misc_feature    1303..1536
                     /label=RRE
                     /note="The Rev response element (RRE) of HIV-1 allows for
                     Rev-dependent mRNA export from the nucleus to the
                     cytoplasm."
     CDS             1721..1765
                     /codon_start=1
                     /product="antigenic peptide corresponding to amino acids
                     655 to 669 of the HIV envelope protein gp41 (Lutje Hulsik
                     et al., 2013)"
                     /label=gp41 peptide
                     /note="recognized by the 2H10 single-chain llama nanobody"
                     /translation="KNEQELLELDKWASL"
     misc_feature    2058..2175
                     /label=cPPT/CTS
                     /note="central polypurine tract and central termination
                     sequence of HIV-1"
     promoter        2223..3401
                     /label=EF-1-alpha promoter
                     /note="strong constitutive promoter for human elongation
                     factor EF-1-alpha"
     intron          2454..3392
                     /label=EF-1-alpha intron A
                     /note="intron upstream of the start codon of human
                     EF-1-alpha"
     primer_bind     3349..3369
                     /label=EF1a-F
                     /note="Human elongation factor-1a promoter, forward primer"
     protein_bind    3421..3445
                     /gene="mutant version of attB"
                     /label=attB1
                     /bound_moiety="BP Clonase(TM)"
                     /note="recombination site for the Gateway(R) BP reaction"
     protein_bind    complement(7217..7241)
                     /gene="mutant version of attB"
                     /label=attB2
                     /bound_moiety="BP Clonase(TM)"
                     /note="recombination site for the Gateway(R) BP reaction"
     promoter        7249..7267
                     /label=T3 promoter
                     /note="promoter for bacteriophage T3 RNA polymerase"
     primer_bind     complement(7292..7311)
                     /label=T7
                     /note="T7 promoter, forward primer"
     promoter        complement(7293..7311)
                     /label=T7 promoter
                     /note="promoter for bacteriophage T7 RNA polymerase"
     protein_bind    complement(7317..7337)
                     /gene="mutant version of attB"
                     /label=attB4
                     /bound_moiety="BP Clonase(TM)"
                     /note="core recombination site for the Gateway(R) BP
                     reaction"
     CDS             7391..7432
                     /codon_start=1
                     /product="epitope tag from simian virus 5"
                     /label=V5 tag
                     /translation="GKPIPNPLLGLDST"
     misc_feature    7453..8020
                     /label=IRES
                     /note="internal ribosome entry site (IRES) of the
                     encephalomyocarditis virus (EMCV)"
     misc_feature    7470..8022
                     /label=IRES
                     /note="internal ribosome entry site (IRES) of the
                     encephalomyocarditis virus (EMCV)"
     primer_bind     complement(7614..7631)
                     /label=IRES reverse
                     /note="IRES internal ribosome entry site, reverse primer.
                     Also called pCDH-rev"
     primer_bind     7841..7860
                     /label=IRES-F
                     /note="IRES internal ribosome entry site, forward primer"
     CDS             8034..8633
                     /codon_start=1
                     /gene="pac from Streptomyces alboniger"
                     /product="puromycin N-acetyltransferase"
                     /label=PuroR
                     /note="confers resistance to puromycin"
                     /translation="MTEYKPTVRLATRDDVPRAVRTLAAAFADYPATRHTVDPDRHIER
                     VTELQELFLTRVGLDIGKVWVADDGAAVAVWTTPESVEAGAVFAEIGPRMAELSGSRLA
                     AQQQMEGLLAPHRPKEPAWFLATVGVSPDHQGKGLGSAVVLPGVEAAERAGVPAFLETS
                     APRNLPFYERLGFTVTADVEVPEGPRTWCMTRKPGA"
     primer_bind     complement(8034..8053)
                     /label=Puro-R
                     /note="Puromycin resistance gene, reverse primer. Also
                     called puro-variant-R"
     primer_bind     8530..8550
                     /label=Puro-F
                     /note="Puromycin resistance gene, forward primer"
     misc_feature    8647..9235
                     /label=WPRE
                     /note="woodchuck hepatitis virus posttranscriptional
                     regulatory element"
     primer_bind     complement(8700..8720)
                     /label=WPRE-R
                     /note="WPRE, reverse primer"
     CDS             complement(9118..9129)
                     /codon_start=1
                     /product="Factor Xa recognition and cleavage site"
                     /label=Factor Xa site
                     /translation="IEGR"
     LTR             9310..9543
                     /label=3' LTR (Delta-U3)
                     /note="self-inactivating 3' long terminal repeat (LTR) from
                     HIV-1"
     primer_bind     complement(9662..9680)
                     /label=pBRforEco
                     /note="pBR322 vectors, upsteam of EcoRI site, forward
                     primer"
     promoter        9748..9852
                     /gene="bla"
                     /label=AmpR promoter
     CDS             9853..10713
                     /codon_start=1
                     /gene="bla"
                     /product="beta-lactamase"
                     /label=AmpR
                     /note="confers resistance to ampicillin, carbenicillin, and
                     related antibiotics"
                     /translation="MSIQHFRVALIPFFAAFCLPVFAHPETLVKVKDAEDQLGARVGYI
                     ELDLNSGKILESFRPEERFPMMSTFKVLLCGAVLSRVDAGQEQLGRRIHYSQNDLVEYS
                     PVTEKHLTDGMTVRELCSAAITMSDNTAANLLLTTIGGPKELTAFLHNMGDHVTRLDRW
                     EPELNEAIPNDERDTTMPVAMATTLRKLLTGELLTLASRQQLIDWMEADKVAGPLLRSA
                     LPAGWFIADKSGAGERGSRGIIAALGPDGKPSRIVVIYTTGSQATMDERNRQIAEIGAS
                     LIKHW"
     primer_bind     complement(10071..10090)
                     /label=Amp-R
                     /note="Ampicillin resistance gene, reverse primer"
     rep_origin      10884..11472
                     /direction=RIGHT
                     /label=ori
                     /note="high-copy-number ColE1/pMB1/pBR322/pUC origin of
                     replication"
     primer_bind     11373..11392
                     /label=pBR322ori-F
                     /note="pBR322 origin, forward primer"
     primer_bind     11626..11643
                     /label=L4440
                     /note="L4440 vector, forward primer"
     primer_bind     11735..11754
                     /label=SV40pro-F
                     /note="SV40 promoter/origin, forward primer"
     protein_bind    11883..11904
                     /label=CAP binding site
                     /bound_moiety="E. coli catabolite activator protein"
                     /note="CAP binding activates transcription in the presence
                     of cAMP."
     promoter        11919..11949
                     /label=lac promoter
                     /note="promoter for the E. coli lac operon"
     protein_bind    11957..11973
                     /label=lac operator
                     /bound_moiety="lac repressor encoded by lacI"
                     /note="The lac repressor binds to the lac operator to
                     inhibit transcription in E. coli. This inhibition can be
                     relieved by adding lactose or
                     isopropyl-beta-D-thiogalactopyranoside (IPTG)."
     primer_bind     11962..11984
                     /label=M13/pUC Reverse
                     /note="In lacZ gene"
     primer_bind     11981..11997
                     /label=M13 rev
                     /note="common sequencing primer, one of multiple similar
                     variants"
     primer_bind     11981..11997
                     /label=M13 Reverse
                     /note="In lacZ gene. Also called M13-rev"
     primer_bind     12047..12066
                     /label=EBV-rev
                     /note="SV40 polyA terminator, reverse primer"
ORIGIN
        1 tggaagggct aattcactcc caaagaagac aagatatcct tgatctgtgg atctaccaca
       61 cacaaggcta cttccctgat tagcagaact acacaccagg gccaggggtc agatatccac
      121 tgacctttgg atggtgctac aagctagtac cagttgagcc agataaggta gaagaggcca
      181 ataaaggaga gaacaccagc ttgttacacc ctgtgagcct gcatgggatg gatgacccgg
      241 agagagaagt gttagagtgg aggtttgaca gccgcctagc atttcatcac gtggcccgag
      301 agctgcatcc ggagtacttc aagaactgct gatatcgagc ttgctacaag ggactttccg
      361 ctggggactt tccagggagg cgtggcctgg gcgggactgg ggagtggcga gccctcagat
      421 cctgcatata agcagctgct ttttgcctgt actgggtctc tctggttaga ccagatctga
      481 gcctgggagc tctctggcta actagggaac ccactgctta agcctcaata aagcttgcct
      541 tgagtgcttc aagtagtgtg tgcccgtctg ttgtgtgact ctggtaacta gagatccctc
      601 agaccctttt agtcagtgtg gaaaatctct agcagtggcg cccgaacagg gacttgaaag
      661 cgaaagggaa accagaggag ctctctcgac gcaggactcg gcttgctgaa gcgcgcacgg
      721 caagaggcga ggggcggcga ctggtgagta cgccaaaaat tttgactagc ggaggctaga
      781 aggagagaga tgggtgcgag agcgtcagta ttaagcgggg gagaattaga tcgcgatggg
      841 aaaaaattcg gttaaggcca gggggaaaga aaaaatataa attaaaacat atagtatggg
      901 caagcaggga gctagaacga ttcgcagtta atcctggcct gttagaaaca tcagaaggct
      961 gtagacaaat actgggacag ctacaaccat cccttcagac aggatcagaa gaacttagat
     1021 cattatataa tacagtagca accctctatt gtgtgcatca aaggatagag ataaaagaca
     1081 ccaaggaagc tttagacaag atagaggaag agcaaaacaa aagtaagacc accgcacagc
     1141 aagcggccgg ccgctgatct tcagacctgg aggaggagat atgagggaca attggagaag
     1201 tgaattatat aaatataaag tagtaaaaat tgaaccatta ggagtagcac ccaccaaggc
     1261 aaagagaaga gtggtgcaga gagaaaaaag agcagtggga ataggagctt tgttccttgg
     1321 gttcttggga gcagcaggaa gcactatggg cgcagcgtca atgacgctga cggtacaggc
     1381 cagacaatta ttgtctggta tagtgcagca gcagaacaat ttgctgaggg ctattgaggc
     1441 gcaacagcat ctgttgcaac tcacagtctg gggcatcaag cagctccagg caagaatcct
     1501 ggctgtggaa agatacctaa aggatcaaca gctcctgggg atttggggtt gctctggaaa
     1561 actcatttgc accactgctg tgccttggaa tgctagttgg agtaataaat ctctggaaca
     1621 gatttggaat cacacgacct ggatggagtg ggacagagaa attaacaatt acacaagctt
     1681 aatacactcc ttaattgaag aatcgcaaaa ccagcaagaa aagaatgaac aagaattatt
     1741 ggaattagat aaatgggcaa gtttgtggaa ttggtttaac ataacaaatt ggctgtggta
     1801 tataaaatta ttcataatga tagtaggagg cttggtaggt ttaagaatag tttttgctgt
     1861 actttctata gtgaatagag ttaggcaggg atattcacca ttatcgtttc agacccacct
     1921 cccaaccccg aggggacccg acaggcccga aggaatagaa gaagaaggtg gagagagaga
     1981 cagagacaga tccattcgat tagtgaacgg atctcgacgg tatcgccgaa ttcacaaatg
     2041 gcagtattca tccacaattt taaaagaaaa ggggggattg gggggtacag tgcaggggaa
     2101 agaatagtag acataatagc aacagacata caaactaaag aattacaaaa acaaattaca
     2161 aaaattcaaa attttcgggt ttattacagg gacagcagag atccagtttg gactagtcgt
     2221 gaggctccgg tgcccgtcag tgggcagagc gcacatcgcc cacagtcccc gagaagttgg
     2281 ggggaggggt cggcaattga accggtgcct agagaaggtg gcgcggggta aactgggaaa
     2341 gtgatgtcgt gtactggctc cgcctttttc ccgagggtgg gggagaaccg tatataagtg
     2401 cagtagtcgc cgtgaacgtt ctttttcgca acgggtttgc cgccagaaca caggtaagtg
     2461 ccgtgtgtgg ttcccgcggg cctggcctct ttacgggtta tggcccttgc gtgccttgaa
     2521 ttacttccac ctggctgcag tacgtgattc ttgatcccga gcttcgggtt ggaagtgggt
     2581 gggagagttc gaggccttgc gcttaaggag ccccttcgcc tcgtgcttga gttgaggcct
     2641 ggcctgggcg ctggggccgc cgcgtgcgaa tctggtggca ccttcgcgcc tgtctcgctg
     2701 ctttcgataa gtctctagcc atttaaaatt tttgatgacc tgctgcgacg ctttttttct
     2761 ggcaagatag tcttgtaaat gcgggccaag atctgcacac tggtatttcg gtttttgggg
     2821 ccgcgggcgg cgacggggcc cgtgcgtccc agcgcacatg ttcggcgagg cggggcctgc
     2881 gagcgcggcc accgagaatc ggacgggggt agtctcaagc tggccggcct gctctggtgc
     2941 ctggcctcgc gccgccgtgt atcgccccgc cctgggcggc aaggctggcc cggtcggcac
     3001 cagttgcgtg agcggaaaga tggccgcttc ccggccctgc tgcagggagc tcaaaatgga
     3061 ggacgcggcg ctcgggagag cgggcgggtg agtcacccac acaaaggaaa agggcctttc
     3121 cgtcctcagc cgtcgcttca tgtgactcca cggagtaccg ggcgccgtcc aggcacctcg
     3181 attagttctc gagcttttgg agtacgtcgt ctttaggttg gggggagggg ttttatgcga
     3241 tggagtttcc ccacactgag tgggtggaga ctgaagttag gccagcttgg cacttgatgt
     3301 aattctcctt ggaatttgcc ctttttgagt ttggatcttg gttcattctc aagcctcaga
     3361 cagtggttca aagttttttt cttccatttc aggtgtcgtg aagcggccct gcagatatca
     3421 acaagtttgt acaaaaaagc aggcaccatg gagctggcgg ccttgtgccg ctgggggctc
     3481 ctcctcgccc tcttgccccc cggagccgcg agcacccaag tgtgcaccgg cacagacatg
     3541 aagctgcggc tccctgccag tcccgagacc cacctggaca tgctccgcca cctctaccag
     3601 ggctgccagg tggtgcaggg aaacctggaa ctcacctacc tgcccaccaa tgccagcctg
     3661 tccttcctgc aggatatcca ggaggtgcag ggctacgtgc tcatcgctca caaccaagtg
     3721 aggcaggtcc cactgcagag gctgcggatt gtgcgaggca cccagctctt tgaggacaac
     3781 tatgccctgg ccgtgctaga caatggagac ccgctgaaca ataccacccc tgtcacaggg
     3841 gcctccccag gaggcctgcg ggagctgcag cttcgaagcc tcacagagat cttgaaagga
     3901 ggggtcttga tccagcggaa cccccagctc tgctaccagg acacgatttt gtggaaggac
     3961 atcttccaca agaacaacca gctggctctc acactgatag acaccaaccg ctctcgggcc
     4021 tgccacccct gttctccgat gtgtaagggc tcccgctgct ggggagagag ttctgaggat
     4081 tgtcagagcc tgacgcgcac tgtctgtgcc ggtggctgtg cccgctgcaa ggggccactg
     4141 cccactgact gctgccatga gcagtgtgct gccggctgca cgggccccaa gcactctgac
     4201 tgcctggcct gcctccactt caaccacagt ggcatctgtg agctgcactg cccagccctg
     4261 gtcacctaca acacagacac gtttgagtcc atgcccaatc ccgagggccg gtatacattc
     4321 ggcgccagct gtgtgactgc ctgtccctac aactaccttt ctacggacgt gggatcctgc
     4381 accctcgtct gccccctgca caaccaagag gtgacagcag aggatggaac acagcggtgt
     4441 gagaagtgca gcaagccctg tgcccgagtg tgctatggtc tgggcatgga gcacttgcga
     4501 gaggtgaggg cagttaccag tgccaatatc caggagtttg ctggctgcaa gaagatcttt
     4561 gggagcctgg catttctgcc ggagagcttt gatggggacc cagcctccaa cactgccccg
     4621 ctccagccag agcagctcca agtgtttgag actctggaag agatcacagg ttacctatac
     4681 atctcagcat ggccggacag cctgcctgac ctcagcgtct tccagaacct gcaagtaatc
     4741 cggggacgaa ttctgcacaa tggcgcctac tcgctgaccc tgcaagggct gggcatcagc
     4801 tggctggggc tgcgctcact gagggaactg ggcagtggac tggccctcat ccaccataac
     4861 acccacctct gcttcgtgca cacggtgccc tgggaccagc tctttcggaa cccgcaccaa
     4921 gctctgctcc acactgccaa ccggccagag gacgagtgtg tgggcgaggg cctggcctgc
     4981 caccagctgt gcgcccgagg gcactgctgg ggtccagggc ccacccagtg tgtcaactgc
     5041 agccagttcc ttcggggcca ggagtgcgtg gaggaatgcc gagtactgca ggggctcccc
     5101 agggagtatg tgaatgccag gcactgtttg ccgtgccacc ctgagtgtca gccccagaat
     5161 ggctcagtga cctgttttgg accggaggct gaccagtgtg tggcctgtgc ccactataag
     5221 gaccctccct tctgcgtggc ccgctgcccc agcggtgtga aacctgacct ctcctacatg
     5281 cccatctgga agtttccaga tgaggagggc gcatgccagc cttgccccat caactgcacc
     5341 cactcctgtg tggacctgga tgacaagggc tgccccgccg agcagagagc cagccctctg
     5401 acgtccatca tctctgcggt ggttggcatt ctgctggtcg tggtcttggg ggtggtcttt
     5461 gggatcctca tcaagcgacg gcagcagaag atccggaagt acacgatgcg gagactgctg
     5521 caggaaacgg agctggtgga gccgctgaca cctagcggag cgatgcccaa ccaggcgcag
     5581 atgcggatcc tgaaagagac ggagctgagg aaggtgaagg tgcttggatc tggcgctttt
     5641 ggcacagtct acaagggcat ctggatccct gatggggaga atgtgaaaat tccagtggcc
     5701 atcaaagtgt tgagggaaaa cacatccccc aaagccaaca aagaaatctt agacgaagca
     5761 tacgtgatgg ctggtgtggg ctccccatat gtctcccgcc ttctgggcat ctgcctgaca
     5821 tccacggtgc agctggtgac acagcttatg ccctatggct gcctcttaga ccatgtccgg
     5881 gaaaaccgcg gacgcctggg ctcccaggac ctgctgaact ggtgtatgca gattgccaag
     5941 gggatgagct acctggagga tgtgcggctc gtacacaggg acttggccgc tcggaacgtg
     6001 ctggtcaaga gtcccaacca tgtcaaaatt acagacttcg ggctggcttg gctgctggac
     6061 attgacgaga cagagtacca tgcagatggg ggcaaggtgc ccatcaagtg gatggcgctg
     6121 gagtccattc tccgccggcg gttcacccac cagagtgatg tgtggagtta tggtgtgact
     6181 gtgtgggagc tgatgacttt tggggccaaa ccttacgatg ggatcccagc ccgggagatc
     6241 cctgacctgc tggaaaaggg ggagcggctg ccccagcccc ccatctgcac cattgatgtc
     6301 tacatgatca tggtcaaatg ttggatgatt gactctgaat gtcggccaag attccgggag
     6361 ttggtgtctg aattctcccg catggccagg gacccccagc gctttgtggt catccagaat
     6421 gaggacttgg gcccagccag tcccttggac agcaccttct accgctcact gctggaggac
     6481 gatgacatgg gggacctggt ggatgctgag gagtatctgg taccccagca gggcttcttc
     6541 tgtccagacc ctgccccggg cgctgggggc atggtccacc acaggcaccg cagctcatct
     6601 accaggagtg gcggtgggga cctgacacta gggctggagc cctctgaaga ggaggccccc
     6661 aggtctccac tggcaccctc cgaaggggct ggctccgatg tatttgatgg tgacctggga
     6721 atgggggcag ccaaggggct gcaaagcctc cccacacatg accccagccc tctacagcgg
     6781 tacagtgagg accccacagt acccctgccc tctgagactg atggctacgt tgcccccctg
     6841 acctgcagcc cccagcctga atatgtgaac cagccagatg ttcggcccca gcccccttcg
     6901 ccccgagagg gccctctgcc tgctgcccga cctgctggtg ccactctgga aaggcccaag
     6961 actctctccc cagggaagaa tggggtcgtc aaagacgttt ttgcctttgg gggtgccgtg
     7021 gagaaccccg agtacttgac accccaggga ggagctgccc ctcagcccca ccctcctcct
     7081 gccttcagcc cagccttcga caacctctat tactgggacc aggacccacc agagcggggg
     7141 gctccaccca gcaccttcaa agggacacct acggcagaga acccagagta cctgggtctg
     7201 gacgtgccag tgtagaaccc agctttcttg tacaaagtgg tgatatccaa ttaaccctca
     7261 ctaaaggaat gaaatagtgt taaatgagtg tccctatagt gagtcgtatt accacccaac
     7321 ttttctatac aaagtggttg atatccagca cagtggcggc cgctcgagtc tagagggccc
     7381 gcggttcgaa ggtaagccta tccctaaccc tctcctcggt ctcgattcta cgcgtaccgg
     7441 ttagtaatga gatccctccc ccccccctaa cgttactggc cgaagccgct tggaataagg
     7501 ccggtgtgcg tttgtctata tgttattttc caccatattg ccgtcttttg gcaatgtgag
     7561 ggcccggaaa cctggccctg tcttcttgac gagcattcct aggggtcttt cccctctcgc
     7621 caaaggaatg caaggtctgt tgaatgtcgt gaaggaagca gttcctctgg aagcttcttg
     7681 aagacaaaca acgtctgtag cgaccctttg caggcagcgg aaccccccac ctggcgacag
     7741 gtgcctctgc ggccaaaagc cacgtgtata agatacacct gcaaaggcgg cacaacccca
     7801 gtgccacgtt gtgagttgga tagttgtgga aagagtcaaa tggctctcct caagcgtatt
     7861 caacaagggg ctgaaggatg cccagaaggt accccattgt atgggatctg atctggggcc
     7921 tcggtgcaca tgctttacat gtgtttagtc gaggttaaaa aaacgtctag gccccccgaa
     7981 ccacggggac gtggttttcc tttgaaaaac acgatgataa tatggccaca catatgaccg
     8041 agtacaagcc cacggtgcgc ctcgccaccc gcgacgacgt ccccagggcc gtacgcaccc
     8101 tcgccgccgc gttcgccgac taccccgcca cgcgccacac cgtcgatccg gaccgccaca
     8161 tcgagcgggt caccgagctg caagaactct tcctcacgcg cgtcgggctc gacatcggca
     8221 aggtgtgggt cgcggacgac ggcgccgcgg tggcggtctg gaccacgccg gagagcgtcg
     8281 aagcgggggc ggtgttcgcc gagatcggcc cgcgcatggc cgagttgagc ggttcccggc
     8341 tggccgcgca gcaacagatg gaaggcctcc tggcgccgca ccggcccaag gagcccgcgt
     8401 ggttcctggc caccgtcggc gtctcgcccg accaccaggg caagggtctg ggcagcgccg
     8461 tcgtgctccc cggagtggag gcggccgagc gcgccggggt gcccgccttc ctggagacct
     8521 ccgcgccccg caacctcccc ttctacgagc ggctcggctt caccgtcacc gccgacgtcg
     8581 aggtgcccga aggaccgcgc acctggtgca tgacccgcaa gcccggtgcc taaatcgata
     8641 gatcctaatc aacctctgga ttacaaaatt tgtgaaagat tgactggtat tcttaactat
     8701 gttgctcctt ttacgctatg tggatacgct gctttaatgc ctttgtatca tgctattgct
     8761 tcccgtatgg ctttcatttt ctcctccttg tataaatcct ggttgctgtc tctttatgag
     8821 gagttgtggc ccgttgtcag gcaacgtggc gtggtgtgca ctgtgtttgc tgacgcaacc
     8881 cccactggtt ggggcattgc caccacctgt cagctccttt ccgggacttt cgctttcccc
     8941 ctccctattg ccacggcgga actcatcgcc gcctgccttg cccgctgctg gacaggggct
     9001 cggctgttgg gcactgacaa ttccgtggtg ttgtcgggga aatcatcgtc ctttccttgg
     9061 ctgctcgcct gtgttgccac ctggattctg cgcgggacgt ccttctgcta cgtcccttcg
     9121 gccctcaatc cagcggacct tccttcccgc ggcctgctgc cggctctgcg gcctcttccg
     9181 cgtcttcgcc ttcgccctca gacgagtcgg atctcccttt gggccgcctc cccgcctgag
     9241 atcctttaag accaatgact tacaaggcag ctgtagatct tagccacttt ttaaaagaaa
     9301 aggggggact ggaagggcta attcactccc aacgaagaca agatctgctt tttgcttgta
     9361 ctgggtctct ctggttagac cagatctgag cctgggagct ctctggctaa ctagggaacc
     9421 cactgcttaa gcctcaataa agcttgcctt gagtgcttca agtagtgtgt gcccgtctgt
     9481 tgtgtgactc tggtaactag agatccctca gaccctttta gtcagtgtgg aaaatctcta
     9541 gcagtagtag ttcatgtcat cttattattc agtatttata acttgcaaag aaatgaatat
     9601 cagagagtga gaggcccggg ttaattaagg aaagggctag atcattcttg aagacgaaag
     9661 ggcctcgtga tacgcctatt tttataggtt aatgtcatga taataatggt ttcttagacg
     9721 tcaggtggca cttttcgggg aaatgtgcgc ggaaccccta tttgtttatt tttctaaata
     9781 cattcaaata tgtatccgct catgagacaa taaccctgat aaatgcttca ataatattga
     9841 aaaaggaaga gtatgagtat tcaacatttc cgtgtcgccc ttattccctt ttttgcggca
     9901 ttttgccttc ctgtttttgc tcacccagaa acgctggtga aagtaaaaga tgctgaagat
     9961 cagttgggtg cacgagtggg ttacatcgaa ctggatctca acagcggtaa gatccttgag
    10021 agttttcgcc ccgaagaacg ttttccaatg atgagcactt ttaaagttct gctatgtggc
    10081 gcggtattat cccgtgttga cgccgggcaa gagcaactcg gtcgccgcat acactattct
    10141 cagaatgact tggttgagta ctcaccagtc acagaaaagc atcttacgga tggcatgaca
    10201 gtaagagaat tatgcagtgc tgccataacc atgagtgata acactgcggc caacttactt
    10261 ctgacaacga tcggaggacc gaaggagcta accgcttttt tgcacaacat gggggatcat
    10321 gtaactcgcc ttgatcgttg ggaaccggag ctgaatgaag ccataccaaa cgacgagcgt
    10381 gacaccacga tgcctgtagc aatggcaaca acgttgcgca aactattaac tggcgaacta
    10441 cttactctag cttcccggca acaattaata gactggatgg aggcggataa agttgcagga
    10501 ccacttctgc gctcggccct tccggctggc tggtttattg ctgataaatc tggagccggt
    10561 gagcgtgggt ctcgcggtat cattgcagca ctggggccag atggtaagcc ctcccgtatc
    10621 gtagttatct acacgacggg gagtcaggca actatggatg aacgaaatag acagatcgct
    10681 gagataggtg cctcactgat taagcattgg taactgtcag accaagttta ctcatatata
    10741 ctttagattg atttaaaact tcatttttaa tttaaaagga tctaggtgaa gatccttttt
    10801 gataatctca tgaccaaaat cccttaacgt gagttttcgt tccactgagc gtcagacccc
    10861 gtagaaaaga tcaaaggatc ttcttgagat cctttttttc tgcgcgtaat ctgctgcttg
    10921 caaacaaaaa aaccaccgct accagcggtg gtttgtttgc cggatcaaga gctaccaact
    10981 ctttttccga aggtaactgg cttcagcaga gcgcagatac caaatactgt tcttctagtg
    11041 tagccgtagt taggccacca cttcaagaac tctgtagcac cgcctacata cctcgctctg
    11101 ctaatcctgt taccagtggc tgctgccagt ggcgataagt cgtgtcttac cgggttggac
    11161 tcaagacgat agttaccgga taaggcgcag cggtcgggct gaacgggggg ttcgtgcaca
    11221 cagcccagct tggagcgaac gacctacacc gaactgagat acctacagcg tgagctatga
    11281 gaaagcgcca cgcttcccga agggagaaag gcggacaggt atccggtaag cggcagggtc
    11341 ggaacaggag agcgcacgag ggagcttcca gggggaaacg cctggtatct ttatagtcct
    11401 gtcgggtttc gccacctctg acttgagcgt cgatttttgt gatgctcgtc aggggggcgg
    11461 agcctatgga aaaacgccag caacgcggcc tttttacggt tcctggcctt ttgctggcct
    11521 tttgctcaca tgttctttcc tgcgttatcc cctgattctg tggataaccg tattaccgcc
    11581 tttgagtgag ctgataccgc tcgccgcagc cgaacgaccg agcgcagcga gtcagtgagc
    11641 gaggaagcgg aagagcgccc aatacgcaaa ccgcctctcc ccgcgcgttg gccgattcat
    11701 taatgcagca agctcatggc tgactaattt tttttattta tgcagaggcc gaggccgcct
    11761 cggcctctga gctattccag aagtagtgag gaggcttttt tggaggccta ggcttttgca
    11821 aaaagctccc cgtggcacga caggtttccc gactggaaag cgggcagtga gcgcaacgca
    11881 attaatgtga gttagctcac tcattaggca ccccaggctt tacactttat gcttccggct
    11941 cgtatgttgt gtggaattgt gagcggataa caatttcaca caggaaacag ctatgacatg
    12001 attacgaatt tcacaaataa agcatttttt tcactgcatt ctagttgtgg tttgtccaaa
    12061 ctcatcaatg tatcttatca tgtctggatc aactggataa ctcaagctaa ccaaaatcat
    12121 cccaaacttc ccaccccata ccctattacc actgccaatt acctgtggtt tcatttactc
    12181 taaacctgtg attcctctga attattttca ttttaaagaa attgtatttg ttaaatatgt
    12241 actacaaact tagtagt
//
