[The description below was written by a language model from this plasmid's Addgene catalogue record and the feature table of its GenBank file.]
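Description:
pHAGE-ERBB2-R868W is a 12.3 kb HIV-1-based lentiviral expression plasmid built on the pHAGE backbone, carrying human ERBB2 (HER2) with the R868W point substitution. It is propagated in E. coli through a high-copy ColE1/pUC-type origin and selected with ampicillin via the bla gene. The viral portion contains a full-length LTR at the upstream end (labelled "3' LTR" by the automated annotation although it sits in the 5' position), the Psi packaging signal, the Rev response element for Rev-dependent nuclear export of the genomic RNA, the cPPT/CTS element, and a downstream U3-deleted LTR that makes the integrated provirus self-inactivating. Because packaging and envelope functions are not encoded on the plasmid, they must be supplied in trans to make virus.

The payload is driven by the strong constitutive human EF-1-alpha promoter, including its first intron. The ERBB2 open reading frame is not annotated as a feature, but it corresponds to the roughly 3.8 kb interval between the attB1 and attB2 sites left by Gateway recombination. Downstream lie short T3 and T7 promoter sequences, an attB4 core site and a V5 epitope coding segment; the record does not state whether the V5 tag is fused in frame to ERBB2. An EMCV IRES then directs translation of puromycin N-acetyltransferase from the same transcript, so puromycin selection enriches for transduced cells expressing the bicistronic message, and a WPRE enhances transcript expression. The construct comes from a study on systematic functional annotation of somatic cancer mutations, and serves for stable expression of this ERBB2 variant in mammalian cells.
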