Addgene plasmid #116348: pHAGE-ERBB2-R868W
Purpose: Lentiviral expression of ERBB2 R868W
Depositing lab: Gordon Mills & Kenneth Scott. Depositing organization: Baylor College of Medicine. Publication: Systematic Functional Annotation of Somatic Mutations in Cancer. Ng PK, Li J, Jeong KJ, Shao S, Chen H, Tsang YH, Sengupta S, Wang Z, Bhavana VH, Tran R, Soewito S, Minussi DC, Moreno D, Kong K, Dogruluk T, Lu H, Gao J, Tokheim C, Zhou DC, Johnson AM, Zeng J, Ip CKM, Ju Z, Wester M, Yu S, Li Y, Vellano CP, Schultz N, Karchin R, Ding L, Lu Y, Cheung LWT, Chen K, Shaw KR, Meric-Bernstam F, Scott KL, Yi S, Sahni N, Liang H, Mills GB. Cancer Cell. 2018 Mar 12;33(3):450-462.e10. doi: 10.1016/j.ccell.2018.01.021. PubMed 29533785.
Backbone
  Vector backbone: pHAGE
  Vector type: Lentiviral
Growth in bacteria
  Bacterial resistance: Ampicillin, 100 μg/mL
  Growth temperature: 37°C
  Growth strain: Stbl3
  Copy number: High Copy
Gene/Insert
  Gene/Insert name: ERBB2
  Species: H. sapiens (human)
  Mutation: R868W
  Entrez Gene: ERBB2 (a.k.a. CD340, HER-2, HER-2/neu, HER2, MLN 19, MLN-19, NEU, NGL, TKR1, VSCN2, c-ERB-2, c-ERB2, p185(erbB2))
  Cloning method: Gateway Cloning
Terms and licenses: Academic/Nonprofit Terms; Industry Terms: Not Available to Industry
How to cite: pHAGE-ERBB2-R868W was a gift from Gordon Mills & Kenneth Scott (Addgene plasmid # 116348 ; http://n2t.net/addgene:116348 ; RRID:Addgene_116348)
