>Addgene plasmid #116348 | pHAGE-ERBB2-R868W | depositor partial sequence | sequence record 219222 | insert
ATGGAGCTGGCGGCCTTGTGCCGCTGGGGGCTCCTCCTCGCCCTCTTGCCCCCCGGAGCCGCGAGCACCC
AAGTGTGCACCGGCACAGACATGAAGCTGCGGCTCCCTGCCAGTCCCGAGACCCACCTGGACATGCTCCG
CCACCTCTACCAGGGCTGCCAGGTGGTGCAGGGAAACCTGGAACTCACCTACCTGCCCACCAATGCCAGC
CTGTCCTTCCTGCAGGATATCCAGGAGGTGCAGGGCTACGTGCTCATCGCTCACAACCAAGTGAGGCAGG
TCCCACTGCAGAGGCTGCGGATTGTGCGAGGCACCCAGCTCTTTGAGGACAACTATGCCCTGGCCGTGCT
AGACAATGGAGACCCGCTGAACAATACCACCCCTGTCACAGGGGCCTCCCCAGGAGGCCTGCGGGAGCTG
CAGCTTCGAAGCCTCACAGAGATCTTGAAAGGAGGGGTCTTGATCCAGCGGAACCCCCAGCTCTGCTACC
AGGACACGATTTTGTGGAAGGACATCTTCCACAAGAACAACCAGCTGGCTCTCACACTGATAGACACCAA
CCGCTCTCGGGCCTGCCACCCCTGTTCTCCGATGTGTAAGGGCTCCCGCTGCTGGGGAGAGAGTTCTGAG
GATTGTCAGAGCCTGACGCGCACTGTCTGTGCCGGTGGCTGTGCCCGCTGCAAGGGGCCACTGCCCACTG
ACTGCTGCCATGAGCAGTGTGCTGCCGGCTGCACGGGCCCCAAGCACTCTGACTGCCTGGCCTGCCTCCA
CTTCAACCACAGTGGCATCTGTGAGCTGCACTGCCCAGCCCTGGTCACCTACAACACAGACACGTTTGAG
TCCATGCCCAATCCCGAGGGCCGGTATACATTCGGCGCCAGCTGTGTGACTGCCTGTCCCTACAACTACC
TTTCTACGGACGTGGGATCCTGCACCCTCGTCTGCCCCCTGCACAACCAAGAGGTGACAGCAGAGGATGG
AACACAGCGGTGTGAGAAGTGCAGCAAGCCCTGTGCCCGAGTGTGCTATGGTCTGGGCATGGAGCACTTG
CGAGAGGTGAGGGCAGTTACCAGTGCCAATATCCAGGAGTTTGCTGGCTGCAAGAAGATCTTTGGGAGCC
TGGCATTTCTGCCGGAGAGCTTTGATGGGGACCCAGCCTCCAACACTGCCCCGCTCCAGCCAGAGCAGCT
CCAAGTGTTTGAGACTCTGGAAGAGATCACAGGTTACCTATACATCTCAGCATGGCCGGACAGCCTGCCT
GACCTCAGCGTCTTCCAGAACCTGCAAGTAATCCGGGGACGAATTCTGCACAATGGCGCCTACTCGCTGA
CCCTGCAAGGGCTGGGCATCAGCTGGCTGGGGCTGCGCTCACTGAGGGAACTGGGCAGTGGACTGGCCCT
CATCCACCATAACACCCACCTCTGCTTCGTGCACACGGTGCCCTGGGACCAGCTCTTTCGGAACCCGCAC
CAAGCTCTGCTCCACACTGCCAACCGGCCAGAGGACGAGTGTGTGGGCGAGGGCCTGGCCTGCCACCAGC
TGTGCGCCCGAGGGCACTGCTGGGGTCCAGGGCCCACCCAGTGTGTCAACTGCAGCCAGTTCCTTCGGGG
CCAGGAGTGCGTGGAGGAATGCCGAGTACTGCAGGGGCTCCCCAGGGAGTATGTGAATGCCAGGCACTGT
TTGCCGTGCCACCCTGAGTGTCAGCCCCAGAATGGCTCAGTGACCTGTTTTGGACCGGAGGCTGACCAGT
GTGTGGCCTGTGCCCACTATAAGGACCCTCCCTTCTGCGTGGCCCGCTGCCCCAGCGGTGTGAAACCTGA
CCTCTCCTACATGCCCATCTGGAAGTTTCCAGATGAGGAGGGCGCATGCCAGCCTTGCCCCATCAACTGC
ACCCACTCCTGTGTGGACCTGGATGACAAGGGCTGCCCCGCCGAGCAGAGAGCCAGCCCTCTGACGTCCA
TCATCTCTGCGGTGGTTGGCATTCTGCTGGTCGTGGTCTTGGGGGTGGTCTTTGGGATCCTCATCAAGCG
ACGGCAGCAGAAGATCCGGAAGTACACGATGCGGAGACTGCTGCAGGAAACGGAGCTGGTGGAGCCGCTG
ACACCTAGCGGAGCGATGCCCAACCAGGCGCAGATGCGGATCCTGAAAGAGACGGAGCTGAGGAAGGTGA
AGGTGCTTGGATCTGGCGCTTTTGGCACAGTCTACAAGGGCATCTGGATCCCTGATGGGGAGAATGTGAA
AATTCCAGTGGCCATCAAAGTGTTGAGGGAAAACACATCCCCCAAAGCCAACAAAGAAATCTTAGACGAA
GCATACGTGATGGCTGGTGTGGGCTCCCCATATGTCTCCCGCCTTCTGGGCATCTGCCTGACATCCACGG
TGCAGCTGGTGACACAGCTTATGCCCTATGGCTGCCTCTTAGACCATGTCCGGGAAAACCGCGGACGCCT
GGGCTCCCAGGACCTGCTGAACTGGTGTATGCAGATTGCCAAGGGGATGAGCTACCTGGAGGATGTGCGG
CTCGTACACAGGGACTTGGCCGCTCGGAACGTGCTGGTCAAGAGTCCCAACCATGTCAAAATTACAGACT
TCGGGCTGGCTTGGCTGCTGGACATTGACGAGACAGAGTACCATGCAGATGGGGGCAAGGTGCCCATCAA
GTGGATGGCGCTGGAGTCCATTCTCCGCCGGCGGTTCACCCACCAGAGTGATGTGTGGAGTTATGGTGTG
ACTGTGTGGGAGCTGATGACTTTTGGGGCCAAACCTTACGATGGGATCCCAGCCCGGGAGATCCCTGACC
TGCTGGAAAAGGGGGAGCGGCTGCCCCAGCCCCCCATCTGCACCATTGATGTCTACATGATCATGGTCAA
ATGTTGGATGATTGACTCTGAATGTCGGCCAAGATTCCGGGAGTTGGTGTCTGAATTCTCCCGCATGGCC
AGGGACCCCCAGCGCTTTGTGGTCATCCAGAATGAGGACTTGGGCCCAGCCAGTCCCTTGGACAGCACCT
TCTACCGCTCACTGCTGGAGGACGATGACATGGGGGACCTGGTGGATGCTGAGGAGTATCTGGTACCCCA
GCAGGGCTTCTTCTGTCCAGACCCTGCCCCGGGCGCTGGGGGCATGGTCCACCACAGGCACCGCAGCTCA
TCTACCAGGAGTGGCGGTGGGGACCTGACACTAGGGCTGGAGCCCTCTGAAGAGGAGGCCCCCAGGTCTC
CACTGGCACCCTCCGAAGGGGCTGGCTCCGATGTATTTGATGGTGACCTGGGAATGGGGGCAGCCAAGGG
GCTGCAAAGCCTCCCCACACATGACCCCAGCCCTCTACAGCGGTACAGTGAGGACCCCACAGTACCCCTG
CCCTCTGAGACTGATGGCTACGTTGCCCCCCTGACCTGCAGCCCCCAGCCTGAATATGTGAACCAGCCAG
ATGTTCGGCCCCAGCCCCCTTCGCCCCGAGAGGGCCCTCTGCCTGCTGCCCGACCTGCTGGTGCCACTCT
GGAAAGGCCCAAGACTCTCTCCCCAGGGAAGAATGGGGTCGTCAAAGACGTTTTTGCCTTTGGGGGTGCC
GTGGAGAACCCCGAGTACTTGACACCCCAGGGAGGAGCTGCCCCTCAGCCCCACCCTCCTCCTGCCTTCA
GCCCAGCCTTCGACAACCTCTATTACTGGGACCAGGACCCACCAGAGCGGGGGGCTCCACCCAGCACCTT
CAAAGGGACACCTACGGCAGAGAACCCAGAGTACCTGGGTCTGGACGTGCCAGTGTGA
